>Addgene plasmid #185785 | pET28a-Cut-P(11)4 | addgene full sequence | sequence record 367541 | Addgene NGS Result
AAGTGGCGAGCCCGATCTTCCCCATCGGTGATGTCGGCGATATAGGCGCCAGCAACCGCACCTGTGGCGC
CGGTGATGCCGGCCACGATGCGTCCGGCGTAGAGGATCGAGATCTCGATCCCGCGAAATTAATACGACTC
ACTATAGGGGAATTGTGAGCGGATAACAATTCCCCTCTAGAAATAATTTTGTTTAACTTTAAGAAGGAGA
TATACCATGGGCAGCAGCCATCATCATCATCATCACAGCAGCGGCCTGGTGCCGCGCGGCAGCCATATGC
TGCCGACCAGCAACCCGGCGCAGGAGCTGGAAGCGCGTCAACTGGGCCGTACCACCCGTGACGATCTGAT
CAACGGTAACAGCGCGAGCTGCGCGGACGTGATCTTCATTTACGCGCGTGGCAGCACCGAAACCGGTAAC
CTGGGCACCCTGGGTCCGAGCATTGCGAGCAACCTGGAGAGCGCGTTTGGCAAGGACGGTGTGTGGATTC
AGGGTGTTGGTGGCGCGTATCGTGCGACCCTGGGTGATAACGCGCTGCCGCGTGGCACCAGCAGCGCGGC
GATCCGTGAAATGCTGGGCCTGTTCCAGCAAGCGAACACCAAATGCCCGGATGCGACCCTGATTGCGGGT
GGCTACAGCCAGGGTGCGGCGCTGGCGGCGGCGAGCATTGAGGACCTGGATAGCGCGATCCGTGATAAGA
TTGCGGGCACCGTGCTGTTCGGTTACACCAAAAACCTGCAAAACCGTGGTCGTATTCCGAACTATCCGGC
GGACCGTACCAAGGTGTTCTGCAACACCGGCGATCTGGTGTGCACCGGTAGCCTGATTGTTGCGGCGCCG
CACCTGGCGTATGGCCCGGATGCGCGTGGTCCGGCGCCGGAATTTCTGATTGAGAAAGTGCGTGCGGTTC
GTGGTAGCGCGGGTGGCGGTGGCAGCGGTGGCGGTGGCAGCCAGCAACGTTTCGAGTGGGAATTTGAGCA
GCAATAATAACTCGAGCACCACCACCACCACCACTGAGATCCGGCTGCTAACAAAGCCCGAAAGGAAGCT
GAGTTGGCTGCTGCCACCGCTGAGCAATAACTAGCATAACCCCTTGGGGCCTCTAAACGGGTCTTGAGGG
GTTTTTTGCTGAAAGGAGGAACTATATCCGGATTGGCGAATGGG
[124 nt withheld, positions 1165-1288]
C
[91 nt withheld, positions 1290-1380]
A
[49 nt withheld, positions 1382-1430]
CCTTTGACGTTGGAGTCCACGTTCTTT
[37 nt withheld, positions 1458-1494]
ACCCTATCTCGGTCTATTCTTTTGATTTATAAGGGATTTTGCCGATTTCGGCCTATTGGTTAAAAAATGA
GCTGATTTAACAAAAATTTAACGCGAATTTTAACAAAATATTAACGCTTACAATTTAGGTGGCACTTTTC
GGGGAAATGTGCGCGGAACCCCTATTTGTTTATTTTTCTAAATACATTCAAATATGTATCCGCTCATGAA
TTAATTCTTAGAAAAACTCATCGAGCATCAAATGAAACTGCAATTTATTCATATCAGGATTATCAATACC
ATATTTTTGAAAAAGCCGTTTCTGTAATGAAGGAGAAAACTCACCGAGGCAGTTCCATAGGATGGCAAGA
TCCTGGTATCGGTCTGCGATTCCGACTCGTCCAACATCAATACAACCTATTAATTTCCCCTCGTCAAAAA
TAAGGTTATCAAGTGAGAAATCACCATGAGTGACGACTGAATCCGGTGAGAATGGCAAAAGTTTATGCAT
TTCTTTCCAGACTTGTTCAACAGGCCAGCCATTACGCTCGTCATCAAAATCACTCGCATCAACCAAACCG
TTATTCATTCGTGATTGCGCCTGAGCGAGACGAAATACGCGATCGCTGTTAAAAGGACAATTACAAACAG
GAATCGAATGCAACCGGCGCAGGAACACTGCCAGCGCATCAACAATATTTTCACCTGAATCAGGATATTC
TTCTAATACCTGGAATGCTGTTTTCCCGGGGATCGCAGTGGTGAGTAACCATGCATCATCAGGAGTACGG
ATAAAATGCTTGATGGTCGGAAGAGGCATAAATTCCGTCAGCCAGTTTAGTCTGACCATCTCATCTGTAA
CATCATTGGCAACGCTACCTTTGCCATGTTTCAGAAACAACTCTGGCGCATCGGGCTTCCCATACAATCG
ATAGATTGTCGCACCTGATTGCCCGACATTATCGCGAGCCCATTTATACCCATATAAATCAGCATCCATG
TTGGAATTTAATCGCGGCCTAGAGCAAGACGTTTCCCGTTGAATATGGCTCATAACACCCCTTGTATTAC
TGTTTATGTAAGCAGACAGTTTTATTGTTCATGACCAAAATCCCTTAACGTGAGTTTTCGTTCCACTGAG
CGTCAGACCCCGTAGAAAAGATCAAAGGATCTTCTTGAGATCCTTTTTTTCTGCGCGTAATCTGCTGCTT
GCAAACAAAAAAACCACCGCTACCAGCGGTGGTTTGTTTGCCGGATCAAGAGCTACCAACTCTTTTTCCG
AAGGTAACTGGCTTCAGCAGAGCGCAGATACCAAATACTGTCCTTCTAGTGTAGCCGTAGTTAGGCCACC
ACTTCAAGAACTCTGTAGCACCGCCTACATACCTCGCTCTGCTAATCCTGTTACCAGTGGCTGCTGCCAG
TGGCGATAAGTCGTGTCTTACCGGGTTGGACTCAAGACGATAGTTACCGGATAAGGCGCAGCGGTCGGGC
TGAACGGGGGGTTCGTGCACACAGCCCAGCTTGGAGCGAACGACCTACACCGAACTGAGATACCTACAGC
GTGAGCTATGAGAAAGCGCCACGCTTCCCGAAGGGAGAAAGGCGGACAGGTATCCGGTAAGCGGCAGGGT
CGGAACAGGAGAGCGCACGAGGGAGCTTCCAGGGGGAAACGCCTGGTATCTTTATAGTCCTGTCGGGTTT
CGCCACCTCTGACTTGAGCGTCGATTTTTGTGATGCTCGTCAGGGGGGCGGAGCCTATGGAAAAACGCCA
GCAACGCGGCCTTTTTACGGTTCCTGGCCTTTTGCTGGCCTTTTGCTCACATGTTCTTTCCTGCGTTATC
CCCTGATTCTGTGGATAACCGTATTACCGCCTTTGAGTGAGCTGATACCGCTCGCCGCAGCCGAACGACC
GAGCGCAGCGAGTCAGTGAGCGAGGAAGCGGAAGAGCGCCTGATGCGGTATTTTCTCCTTACGCATCTGT
GCGGTATTTCACACCGCAATGGTGCACTCTCAGTACAATCTGCTCTGATGCCGCATAGTTAAGCCAGTAT
ACACTCCGCTATCGCTACGTGACTGGGTCATGGCTGCGCCCCGACACCCGCCAACACCCGCTGACGCGCC
CTGACGGGCTTGTCTGCTCCCGGCATCCGCTTACAGACAAGCTGTGACCGTCTCCGGGAGCTGCATGTGT
CAGAGGTTTTCACCGTCATCACCGAAACGCGCGAGGCAGCTGCGGTAAAGCTCATCAGCGTGGTCGTGAA
GCGATTCACAGATGTCTGCCTGTTCATCCGCGTCCAGCTCGTTGAGTTTCTCCAGAAGCGTTAATGTCTG
GCTTCTGATAAAGCGGGCCATGTTAAGGGCGGTTTTTTCCTGTTTGGTCACTGATGCCTCCGTGTAAGGG
GGATTTCTGTTCATGGGGGTAATGATACCGATGAAACGAGAGAGGATGCTCACGATACGGGTTACTGATG
ATGAACATGCCCGGTTACTGGAACGTTGTGAGGGTAAACAACTGGCGGTATGGATGCGGCGGGACCAGAG
AAAAATCACTCAGGGTCAATGCCAGCGCTTCGTTAATACAGATGTAGGTGTTCCACAGGGTAGCCAGCAG
CATCCTGCGATGCAGATCCGGAACATAATGGTGCAGGGCGCTGACTTCCGCGTTTCCAGACTTTACGAAA
CACGGAAACCGAAGACCATTCATGTTGTTGCTCAGGTCGCAGACGTTTTGCAGCAGCAGTCGCTTCACGT
TCGCTCGCGTATCGGTGATTCATTCTGCTAACCAGTAAGGCAACCCCGCCAGCCTAGCCGGGTCCTCAAC
GACAGGAGCACGATCATGCGCACCCGTGGGGCCGCCATGCCGGCGATAATGGCCTGCTTCTCGCCGAAAC
GTTTGGTGGCGGGACCAGTGACGAAGGCTTGAGCGAGGGCGTGCAAGATTCCGAATACCGCAAGCGACAG
GCCGATCATCGTCGCGCTCCAGCGAAAGCGGTCCTCGCCGAAAATGACCCAGAGCGCTGCCGGCACCTGT
CCTACGAGTTGCATGATAAAGAAGACAGTCATAAGTGCGGCGACGATAGTCATGCCCCGCGCCCACCGGA
AGGAGCTGACTGGGTTGAAGGCTCTCAAGGGCATCGGTCGAGATCCCGGTGCCTAATGAGTGAGCTAACT
TACATTAATTGCGTTGCGCTCACTGCCCGCTTTCCAGTCGGGAAACCTGTCGTGCCAGCTGCATTAATGA
ATCGGCCAACGCGCGGGGAGAGGCGGTTTGCGTATTGGGCGCCAGGGTGGTTTTTCTTTTCACCAGTGAG
ACGGGCAACAGCTGATTGCCCTTCACCGCCTGGCCCTGAGAGAGTTGCAGCAAGCGGTCCACGCTGGTTT
GCCCCAGCAGGCGAAAATCCTGTTTGATGGTGGTTAACGGCGGGATATAACATGAGCTGTCTTCGGTATC
GTCGTATCCCACTACCGAGATATCCGCACCAACGCGCAGCCCGGACTCGGTAATGGCGCGCATTGCGCCC
AGCGCCATCTGATCGTTGGCAACCAGCATCGCAGTGGGAACGATGCCCTCATTCAGCATTTGCATGGTTT
GTTGAAAACCGGACATGGCACTCCAGTCGCCTTCCCGTTCCGCTATCGGCTGAATTTGATTGCGAGTGAG
ATATTTATGCCAGCCAGCCAGACGCAGACGCGCCGAGACAGAACTTAATGGGCCCGCTAACAGCGCGATT
TGCTGGTGACCCAATGCGACCAGATGCTCCACGCCCAGTCGCGTACCGTCTTCATGGGAGAAAATAATAC
TGTTGATGGGTGTCTGGTCAGAGACATCAAGAAATAACGCCGGAACATTAGTGCAGGCAGCTTCCACAGC
AATGGCATCCTGGTCATCCAGCGGATAGTTAATGATCAGCCCACTGACGCGTTGCGCGAGAAGATTGTGC
ACCGCCGCTTTACAGGCTTCGACGCCGCTTCGTTCTACCATCGACACCACCACGCTGGCACCCAGTTGAT
CGGCGCGAGATTTAATCGCCGCGACAATTTGCGACGGCGCGTGCAGGGCCAGACTGGAGGTGGCAACGCC
AATCAGCAACGACTGTTTGCCCGCCAGTTGTTGTGCCACGCGGTTGGGAATGTAATTCAGCTCCGCCATC
GCCGCTTCCACTTTTTCCCGCGTTTTCGCAGAAACGTGGCTGGCCTGGTTCACCACGCGGGAAACGGTCT
GATAAGAGACACCGGCATACTCTGCGACATCGTATAACGTTACTGGTTTCACATTCACCACCCTGAATTG
ACTCTCTTCCGGGCGCTATCATGCCATACCGCGAAAGGTTTTGCGCCATTCGATGGTGTCCGGGATCTCG
ACGCTCTCCCTTATGCGACTCCTGCATTAGGAAGCAGCCCAGTAGTAGGTTGAGGCCGTTGAGCACCGCC
GCCGCAAGGAATGGTGCATGCAAGGAGATGGCGCCCAACAGTCCCCCGGCCACGGGGCCTGCCACCATAC
CCACGCCGAAACAAGCGCTCATGAGCCCG
Features (pLannotate 1.2.2; 21 found; start..end, strand, type, name):
    130..148     +  promoter       T7 promoter: promoter for bacteriophage T7 RNA polymerase
    149..173     +  protein_bind   lac operator: The lac repressor binds to the lac operator to inhibit transcription in E. coli. This inhibition can be relieved by adding lactose or isopropyl-β-D-thiogalactopyranoside (IPTG). lac repressor encoded by lacI
    188..210     +  RBS            RBS: efficient ribosome binding site from bacteriophage T7 gene 10 (Olins and Rangwala, 1989)
    229..245     +  CDS            capTEV™ (fragment): composite tag for in vivo biotinylation, TEV protease cleavage, and 6xHis tagging
    256..273     +  CDS            thrombin site: thrombin recognition and cleavage site
    280..921     +  CDS            CUT1 (fragment): CUTI1_FUSVN - Also known as CUTA. Experimental evidence at protein level: Swiss-Prot protein existence level 1. Catalyzes the hydrolysis of cutin, a polyester that forms the structure of plant cuticle. Allows pathogenic fungi to penetrate through the cuticular barrier into the host plant during the initial stage of the fungal infection. From Fusarium vanettenii (Neocosmospora pisi).
    997..1014    +  CDS            9xHis (fragment): 9xHis affinity tag
   1024..1073    +  CDS            SET1 (fragment): solubility-enhancement tag derived from T7 phage gene 10B
   1081..1128    +  terminator     T7 terminator: transcription terminator for bacteriophage T7 RNA polymerase
   1165..1593    +  rep_origin     f1 ori (sequence partly withheld): f1 bacteriophage origin of replication; arrow indicates direction of (+) strand synthesis
   1646..1703    +  promoter       AmpR promoter (fragment): bla
   1712..2527    -  CDS            KanR: aminoglycoside phosphotransferase; aph(3')-Ia; confers resistance to kanamycin in bacteria or G418 (Geneticin®) in eukaryotes
   2649..3237    +  rep_origin     ori: high-copy-number ColE1/pMB1/pBR322/pUC origin of replication
   3423..3562    -  misc_feature   bom: basis of mobility region from pBR322
   3664..3855    -  CDS            rop: Rop protein, which maintains plasmids at low copy number; rop
   3872..4252    +  CDS            YPB1_ECOLX: Protein predicted: Swiss-Prot protein existence level 4. From Escherichia coli.
   4324..4615    -  CDS            TcR (fragment): tetracycline efflux protein; tet; confers resistance to tetracycline
   4630..4651    -  protein_bind   CAP binding site: CAP binding activates transcription in the presence of cAMP. E. coli catabolite activator protein
   4664..5746    -  CDS            lacI: lac repressor; lacI; The lac repressor binds to the lac operator to inhibit transcription in E. coli. This inhibition can be relieved by adding lactose or isopropyl-β-D-thiogalactopyranoside (IPTG).
   5747..5824    -  promoter       lacI promoter: lacI
   5832..108     -  CDS            TcR (fragment) (across the origin): tetracycline efflux protein; tet; confers resistance to tetracycline
