[The description below was written by a language model from this plasmid's Addgene catalogue record and pLannotate feature annotations shown in this document.]
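Description:
pET28a-Cut-P(11)4 is a bacterial expression plasmid of about 6.0 kb built on the pET28a backbone. It produces a fusion of the fungal enzyme cutinase with the P(11)4 self-assembling peptide. It is maintained in E. coli through a ColE1/pBR322-type origin accompanied by the bom region and the rop gene, and is selected with kanamycin via the aph(3')-Ia resistance gene. The catalogue lists it as high copy, although rop normally moderates copy number. An f1 origin is also present. The short tetracycline-resistance fragments and other small annotated remnants are backbone carry-over with no function.

The insert was cloned between NdeI and XhoI, both retained. It sits downstream of a T7 promoter with an adjacent lac operator and the T7 gene 10 ribosome binding site, and is followed by the T7 terminator. The plasmid-borne lacI gene supplies repressor, so expression requires a host providing T7 RNA polymerase and is induced with IPTG. The reading frame begins with the vector's N-terminal His tag and thrombin cleavage site. The cutinase coding region follows, attributed to Fusarium solani in the catalogue and matched by the annotation to CUT1 of Fusarium vanettenii. According to the stated purpose, a GS linker joins the enzyme to P(11)4. These elements are not annotated individually but presumably occupy the unannotated stretch after the cutinase segment. A vector-derived His-tag sequence is annotated downstream of the insert, but the record does not show whether it is translated. The construct is intended for producing an affinity-purifiable enzyme whose peptide tail drives self-assembly, in line with the associated work on designing protein particles as multifunctional biomaterials.
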