Addgene plasmid #185785: pET28a-Cut-P(11)4
Purpose: Encodes enzyme cutinase linked to P(11)4 self-assembling peptide via a GS-linker sequence
Depositing lab: Lizhong He. Depositing organization: Monash University. Publication: Custom Design of Protein Particles as Multifunctional Biomaterials. Shanbhag BK, Liu C, Pradeep GC, Younas T, Hu KKY, Fulcher AJ, Struwe WB, Steer D, Dumsday G, Harper IS, Kukura P, Haritos VS, He L. Adv. Funct. Mater. 2022, 32, 2108039 10.1002/adfm.202108039.
Backbone
  Vector backbone: pET28a
  Vector type: Bacterial Expression
Growth in bacteria
  Bacterial resistance: Kanamycin, 50 μg/mL
  Growth temperature: 37°C
  Growth strain: DH5alpha
  Copy number: High Copy
Gene/Insert
  Gene/Insert name: Cut-P(11)4
  Species: Fusarium solani
  Promoter: T7
  Tag / fusion protein: His-tag (N terminal on insert)
  Cloning method: Restriction Enzyme; 5′ cloning site NdeI (not destroyed); 3′ cloning site XhoI (not destroyed)
Terms and licenses: Academic/Nonprofit Terms; Industry Terms: Not Available to Industry
How to cite: pET28a-Cut-P(11)4 was a gift from Lizhong He (Addgene plasmid # 185785 ; http://n2t.net/addgene:185785 ; RRID:Addgene_185785)
