>Addgene plasmid #185785 | pET28a-Cut-P(11)4 | depositor partial sequence | sequence record 360548 | Gene for Cut-P114 with 5'and 3' restriction sites
CATATGCTGCCGACCAGCAACCCGGCGCAGGAGCTGGAAGCGCGTCAACTGGGCCGTACCACCCGTGACG
ATCTGATCAACGGTAACAGCGCGAGCTGCGCGGACGTGATCTTCATTTACGCGCGTGGCAGCACCGAAAC
CGGTAACCTGGGCACCCTGGGTCCGAGCATTGCGAGCAACCTGGAGAGCGCGTTTGGCAAGGACGGTGTG
TGGATTCAGGGTGTTGGTGGCGCGTATCGTGCGACCCTGGGTGATAACGCGCTGCCGCGTGGCACCAGCA
GCGCGGCGATCCGTGAAATGCTGGGCCTGTTCCAGCAAGCGAACACCAAATGCCCGGATGCGACCCTGAT
TGCGGGTGGCTACAGCCAGGGTGCGGCGCTGGCGGCGGCGAGCATTGAGGACCTGGATAGCGCGATCCGT
GATAAGATTGCGGGCACCGTGCTGTTCGGTTACACCAAAAACCTGCAAAACCGTGGTCGTATTCCGAACT
ATCCGGCGGACCGTACCAAGGTGTTCTGCAACACCGGCGATCTGGTGTGCACCGGTAGCCTGATTGTTGC
GGCGCCGCACCTGGCGTATGGCCCGGATGCGCGTGGTCCGGCGCCGGAATTTCTGATTGAGAAAGTGCGT
GCGGTTCGTGGTAGCGCGGGTGGCGGTGGCAGCGGTGGCGGTGGCAGCCAGCAACGTTTCGAGTGGGAAT
TTGAGCAGCAATAATAACTCGAG
